>Addgene plasmid #14163 | pAG306GAL-ccdB-ECFP | depositor full sequence | sequence record 7826 | Author sequence
TCGCGCGTTTCGGTGATGACGGTGAAAACCTCTGACACATGCAGCTCCCGGAGACGGTCACAGCTTGTCT
GTAAGCGGATGCCGGGAGCAGACAAGCCCGTCAGGGCGCGTCAGCGGGTGTTGGCGGGTGTCGGGGCTGG
CTTAACTATGCGGCATCAGAGCAGATTGTACTGAGAGTGCACCACGCTTTTCAATTCAATTCATCATTTT
TTTTTTATTCTTTTTTTTGATTTCGGTTTCTTTGAAATTTTTTTGATTCGGTAATCTCCGAACAGAAGGA
AGAACGAAGGAAGGAGCACAGACTTAGATTGGTATATATACGCATATGTAGTGTTGAAGAAACATGAAAT
TGCCCAGTATTCTTAACCCAACTGCACAGAACAAAAACCTGCAGGAAACGAAGATAAATCATGTCGAAAG
CTACATATAAGGAACGTGCTGCTACTCATCCTAGTCCTGTTGCTGCCAAGCTATTTAATATCATGCACGA
AAAGCAAACAAACTTGTGTGCTTCATTGGATGTTCGTACCACCAAGGAATTACTGGAGTTAGTTGAAGCA
TTAGGTCCCAAAATTTGTTTACTAAAAACACATGTGGATATCTTGACTGATTTTTCCATGGAGGGCACAG
TTAAGCCGCTAAAGGCATTATCCGCCAAGTACAATTTTTTACTCTTCGAAGACAGAAAATTTGCTGACAT
TGGTAATACAGTCAAATTGCAGTACTCTGCGGGTGTATACAGAATAGCAGAATGGGCAGACATTACGAAT
GCACACGGTGTGGTGGGCCCAGGTATTGTTAGCGGTTTGAAGCAGGCGGCAGAAGAAGTAACAAAGGAAC
CTAGAGGCCTTTTGATGTTAGCAGAATTGTCATGCAAGGGCTCCCTATCTACTGGAGAATATACTAAGGG
TACTGTTGACATTGCGAAGAGCGACAAAGATTTTGTTATCGGCTTTATTGCTCAAAGAGACATGGGTGGA
AGAGATGAAGGTTACGATTGGTTGATTATGACACCCGGTGTGGGTTTAGATGACAAGGGAGACGCATTGG
GTCAACAGTATAGAACCGTGGATGATGTGGTCTCTACAGGATCTGACATTATTATTGTTGGAAGAGGACT
ATTTGCAAAGGGAAGGGATGCTAAGGTAGAGGGTGAACGTTACAGAAAAGCAGGCTGGGAAGCATATTTG
AGAAGATGCGGCCAGCAAAACTAAAAAACTGTATTATAAGTAAATGCATGTATACTAAACTCACAAATTA
GAGCTTCAATTTAATTATATCAGTTATTACCCTGCGGTGTGAAATACCGCACAGATGCGTAAGGAGAAAA
TACCGCATCAGGAAATTGTAAACGTTAATATTTTGTTAAAATTCGCGTTAAATTTTTGTTAAATCAGCTC
ATTTTTTAACCAATAGGCCGAAATCGGCAAAATCCCTTATAAATCAAAAGAATAGACCGAGATAGGGT
[37 nt withheld, positions 1469-1505]
AAAGAACGTGGACTCCAACGTCAAAGG
[49 nt withheld, positions 1533-1581]
T
[91 nt withheld, positions 1583-1673]
G
[124 nt withheld, positions 1675-1798]
CGCGCCATTCGCCATTCAGGCTGCGCAACTGTTGGGAAGGGCGATCGGTGCGGGCCTCTTCGCTATTACG
CCAGCTGGCGAAGGGGGGATGTGCTGCAAGGCGATTAAGTTGGGTAACGCCAGGGTTTTCCCAGTCACGA
CGTTGTAAAACGACGGCCAGTGAATTGTAATACGACTCACTATAGGGCGAATTGGAGCTCTAGTACGGAT
TAGAAGCCGCCGAGCGGGCGACAGCCCTCCGACGGAAGACTCTCCTCCGTGCGTCCTCGTCTTCACCGGT
CGCGTTCCTGAAACGCAGATGTGCCTCGCGCCGCACTGCTCCGAACAATAAAGATTCTACAATACTAGCT
TTTATGGTTATGAAGAGGAAAAATTGGCAGTAACCTGGCCCCACAAACCTTCAAATTAACGAATCAAATT
AACAACCATAGGATGATAATGCGATTAGTTTTTTAGCCTTATTTCTGGGGTAATTAATCAGCGAAGCGAT
GATTTTTGATCTATTAACAGATATATAAATGGAAAAGCTGCATAACCACTTTAACTAATACTTTCAACAT
TTTCAGTTTGTATTACTTCTTATTCAAATGTCATAAAAGTATCAACAAAAAATTGTTAATATACCTCTAT
ACTTTAACGTCAAGGAGAAAAAACCCCGGATTCTAGAACTAGTGGATCCCCCATCACAAGTTTGTACAAA
AAAGCTGAACGAGAAACGTAAAATGATATAAATATCAATATATTAAATTAGATTTTGCATAAAAAACAGA
CTACATAATACTGTAAAACACAACATATCCAGTCACTATGGCGGCCGCATTAGGCACCCCAGGCTTTACA
CTTTATGCTTCCGGCTCGTATAATGTGTGGATTTTGAGTTAGGATCCGTCGAGATTTTCAGGAGCTAAGG
AAGCTAAAATGGAGAAAAAAATCACTGGATATACCACCGTTGATATATCCCAATGGCATCGTAAAGAACA
TTTTGAGGCATTTCAGTCAGTTGCTCAATGTACCTATAACCAGACCGTTCAGCTGGATATTACGGCCTTT
TTAAAGACCGTAAAGAAAAATAAGCACAAGTTTTATCCGGCCTTTATTCACATTCTTGCCCGCCTGATGA
ATGCTCATCCGGAATTCCGTATGGCAATGAAAGACGGTGAGCTGGTGATATGGGATAGTGTTCACCCTTG
TTACACCGTTTTCCATGAGCAAACTGAAACGTTTTCATCGCTCTGGAGTGAATACCACGACGATTTCCGG
CAGTTTCTACACATATATTCGCAAGATGTGGCGTGTTACGGTGAAAACCTGGCCTATTTCCCTAAAGGGT
TTATTGAGAATATGTTTTTCGTCTCAGCCAATCCCTGGGTGAGTTTCACCAGTTTTGATTTAAACGTGGC
CAATATGGACAACTTCTTCGCCCCCGTTTTCACCATGGGCAAATATTATACGCAAGGCGACAAGGTGCTG
ATGCCGCTGGCGATTCAGGTTCATCATGCCGTCTGTGATGGCTTCCATGTCGGCAGAATGCTTAATGAAT
TACAACAGTACTGCGATGAGTGGCAGGGCGGGGCGTAAACGCCGCGTGGATCCGGCTTACTAAAAGCCAG
ATAACAGTATGCGTATTTGCGCGCTGATTTTTGCGGTATAAGAATATATACTGATATGTATACCCGAAGT
ATGTCAAAAAGAGGTATGCTATGAAGCAGCGTATTACAGTGACAGTTGACAGCGACAGCTATCAGTTGCT
CAAGGCATATATGATGTCAATATCTCCGGTCTGGTAAGCACAACCATGCAGAATGAAGCCCGTCGTCTGC
GTGCCGAACGCTGGAAAGCGGAAAATCAGGAAGGGATGGCTGAGGTCGCCCGGTTTATTGAAATGAACGG
CTCTTTTGCTGACGAGAACAGGGGCTGGTGAAATGCAGTTTAAGGTTTACACCTATAAAAGAGAGAGCCG
TTATCGTCTGTTTGTGGATGTACAGAGTGATATTATTGACACGCCCGGGCGACGGATGGTGATCCCCCTG
GCCAGTGCACGTCTGCTGTCAGATAAAGTCTCCCGTGAACTTTACCCGGTGGTGCATATCGGGGATGAAA
GCTGGCGCATGATGACCACCGATATGGCCAGTGTGCCGGTCTCCGTTATCGGGGAAGAAGTGGCTGATCT
CAGCCACCGCGAAAATGACATCAAAAACGCCATTAACCTGATGTTCTGGGGAATATAAATGTCAGGCTCC
CTTATACACAGCCAGTCTGCAGGTCGACCATAGTGACTGGATATGTTGTGTTTTACAGTATTATGTAGTC
TGTTTTTTATGCAAAATCTAATTTAATATATTGATATTTATATCATTTTACGTTTCTCGTTCAGCTTTCT
TGTACAAAGTGGTGATGGGCTGCAGGAATTCGATATCAAGCTTAATGGTGAGCAAGGGCGAGGAGCTGTT
CACCGGGGTGGTGCCCATCCTGGTCGAGCTGGACGGCGACGTAAACGGCCACAAGTTCAGCGTGTCCGGC
GAGGGCGAGGGCGATGCCACCTACGGCAAGCTGACCCTGAAGTTCATCTGCACCACCGGCAAGCTGCCCG
TGCCCTGGCCCACCCTCGTGACCACCCTGACCTGGGGCGTGCAGTGCTTCAGCCGCTACCCCGACCACAT
GAAGCAGCACGACTTCTTCAAGTCCGCCATGCCCGAAGGCTACGTCCAGGAGCGCACCATCTTCTTCAAG
GACGACGGCAACTACAAGACCCGCGCCGAGGTGAAGTTCGAGGGCGACACCCTGGTGAACCGCATCGAGC
TGAAGGGCATCGACTTCAAGGAGGACGGCAACATCCTGGGGCACAAGCTGGAGTACAACTACATCAGCCA
CAACGTCTATATCACCGCCGACAAGCAGAAGAACGGCATCAAGGCCAACTTCAAGATCCGCCACAACATC
GAGGACGGCAGCGTGCAGCTCGCCGACCACTACCAGCAGAACACCCCCATCGGCGACGGCCCCGTGCTGC
TGCCCGACAACCACTACCTGAGCACCCAGTCCGCCCTGAGCAAAGACCCCAACGAGAAGCGCGATCACAT
GGTCCTGCTGGAGTTCGTGACCGCCGCCGGGATCACTCTCGGCATGGACGAGCTGTACAAGCTGTACAAG
TAACTCGAGTCATGTAATTAGTTATGTCACGCTTACATTCACGCCCTCCCCCCACATCCGCTCTAACCGA
AAAGGAAGGAGTTAGACAACCTGAAGTCTAGGTCCCTATTTATTTTTTTATAGTTATGTTAGTATTAAGA
ACGTTATTTATATTTCAAATTTTTCTTTTTTTTCTGTACAGACGCGTGTACGCATGTAACATTATACTGA
AAACCTTGCTTGAGAAGGTTTTGGGACGCTCGAAGGCTTTAATTTGCGGCCGGTACCCAGCTTTTGTTCC
CTTTAGTGAGGGTTAATTCCGAGCTTGGCGTAATCATGGTCATAGCTGTTTCCTGTGTGAAATTGTTATC
CGCTCACAATTCCACACAACATAGGAGCCGGAAGCATAAAGTGTAAAGCCTGGGGTGCCTAATGAGTGAG
GTAACTCACATTAATTGCGTTGCGCTCACTGCCCGCTTTCCAGTCGGGAAACCTGTCGTGCCAGCTGCAT
TAATGAATCGGCCAACGCGCGGGGAGAGGCGGTTTGCGTATTGGGCGCTCTTCCGCTTCCTCGCTCACTG
ACTCGCTGCGCTCGGTCGTTCGGCTGCGGCGAGCGGTATCAGCTCACTCAAAGGCGGTAATACGGTTATC
CACAGAATCAGGGGATAACGCAGGAAAGAACATGTGAGCAAAAGGCCAGCAAAAGGCCAGGAACCGTAAA
AAGGCCGCGTTGCTGGCGTTTTTCCATAGGCTCGGCCCCCCTGACGAGCATCACAAAAATCGACGCTCAA
GTCAGAGGTGGCGAAACCCGACAGGACTATAAAGATACCAGGCGTTCCCCCCTGGAAGCTCCCTCGTGCG
CTCTCCTGTTCCGACCCTGCCGCTTACCGGATACCTGTCCGCCTTTCTCCCTTCGGGAAGCGTGGCGCTT
TCTCAATGCTCACGCTGTAGGTATCTCAGTTCGGTGTAGGTCGTTCGCTCCAAGCTGGGCTGTGTGCACG
AACCCCCCGTTCAGCCCGACCGCTGCGCCTTATCCGGTAACTATCGTCTTGAGTCCAACCCGGTAAGACA
CGACTTATCGCCACTGGCAGCAGCCACTGGTAACAGGATTAGCAGAGCGAGGTATGTAGGCGGTGCTACA
GAGTTCTTGAAGTGGTGGCCTAACTACGGCTACACTAGAAGGACAGTATTTGGTATCTGCGCTCTGCTGA
AGCCAGTTACCTTCGGAAAAAGAGTTGGTAGCTCTTGATCCGGCAAACAAACCACCGCTGGTAGCGGTGG
TTTTTTTGTTTGCAAGCAGCAGATTACGCGCAGAAAAAAAGGATCTCAAGAAGATCCTTTGATCTTTTCT
ACGGGGTCTGACGCTCAGTGGAACGAAAACTCACGTTAAGGGATTTTGGTCATGAGATTATCAAAAAGGA
TCTTCACCTAGATCCTTTTAAATTAAAAATGAAGTTTTAAATCAATCTAAAGTATATATGAGTAAACTTG
GTCTGACAGTTACCAATGCTTAATCAGTGAGGCACCTATCTCAGCGATCTGTCTATTTCGTTCATCCATA
GTTGCCTGACTGCCCGTCGTGTAGATAACTACGATACGGGAGGGCTTACCATCTGGCCCCAGTGCTGCAA
TGATACCGCGAGACCCACGCTCACCGGCTCCAGATTTATCAGCAATAAACCAGCCAGCCGGAAGGGCCGA
GCGCAGAAGTGGTCCTGCAACTTTATCCGCCTCCATCCAGTCTATTAATTGTTGCCGGGAAGCTAGAGTA
AGTAGTTCGCCAGTTAATAGTTTGCGCAACGTTGTTGCCATTGCTACAGGCATCGTGGTGTCACGCTCGT
CGTTTGGTATGGCTTCATTCAGCTCCGGTTCCCAACGATCAAGGCGAGTTACATGATCCCCCATGTTGTG
AAAAAAAGCGGTTAGCTCCTTCGGTCCTCCGATCGTTGTCAGAAGTAAGTTGGCCGCAGTGTTATCACTC
ATGGTTATGGCAGCACTGCATAATTCTCTTACTGTCATGCCATCCGTAAGATGCTTTTCTGTGACTGGTG
AGTACTCAACCAAGTCATTCTGAGAATAGTGTATGCGGCGACCGAGTTGCTCTTGCCCGGCGTCAATACG
GGATAATACCGCGCCACATAGCAGAACTTTAAAAGTGCTCATCATTGGAAAACGTTCTTCGGGGCGAAAA
CTCTCAAGGATCTTACCGCTGTTGAGATCCAGTTCGATGTAACCCACTCGTGCACCCAACTGATCTTCAG
CATCTTTTACTTTCACCAGCGTTTCTGGGTGAGCAAAAACAGGAAGGCAAAATGCCGCAAAAAAGGGAAT
AAGGGCGACACGGAAATGTTGAATACTCATACTCTTCCTTTTTCAATATTATTGAAGCATTTATCAGGGT
TATTGTCTCATGAGCGGATACATATTTGAATGTATTTAGAAAAATAAACAAATAGGGGTTCCGCGCACAT
TTCCCCGAAAAGTGCCACCTGACGTCTAAGAAACCATTATTATCATGACATTAACCTATAAAAATAGGCG
TATCACGAGGCCCTTTCGTC
Features (pLannotate 1.2.2; 28 found; start..end, strand, type, name):
    137..184     +  misc_feature   bom (fragment): basis of mobility region from pBR322
    195..410     +  promoter       URA3 promoter: S. cerevisiae URA3
    411..1214    +  CDS            URA3: orotidine-5'-phosphate decarboxylase, required for uracil biosynthesis; S. cerevisiae URA3; yeast auxotrophic marker, counterselectable with 5-fluoroorotic acid (5-FOA)
   1293..1342    +  misc_feature   bom (fragment): basis of mobility region from pBR322
   1343..1798    -  rep_origin     f1 ori (sequence partly withheld): f1 bacteriophage origin of replication; arrow indicates direction of (+) strand synthesis
   1806..1963    -  CDS            lacZα (fragment): LacZα fragment of β-galactosidase; lacZ fragment
   1966..1984    +  promoter       T7 promoter: promoter for bacteriophage T7 RNA polymerase
   2004..2445    +  promoter       GAL1 promoter: S. cerevisiae GAL1; inducible promoter, regulated by Gal4
   2460..2480    +  misc_feature   MCS (fragment): pBluescript multiple cloning site
   2484..2608    +  protein_bind   attR1: mutant version of attR; recombination site for the Gateway® LR reaction LR Clonase™
   2633..2663    +  promoter       lac UV5 promoter: E. coli lac promoter with an "up" mutation
   2687..2716    +  promoter       cat promoter (fragment): promoter of the E. coli cat gene encoding chloramphenicol acetyltransferase
   2717..3376    +  CDS            CmR: chloramphenicol acetyltransferase; cat; confers resistance to chloramphenicol
   3558..3716    +  CDS            ccdA (fragment): CCDA_ECO57 - Also known as H, letA. Experimental evidence at protein level: Swiss-Prot protein existence level 1. Antitoxin component of a type II toxin-antitoxin (TA) system which inhibits the post-segregational killing (PSK) of plasmid-free cells, also referred to as a plasmid addiction system. Binds to and blocks the activity of CcdB; will also remove bound CcdB protein from the CcdB-GyrA complex by forming a CcdA-CcdB complex, a process termed rejuvenation. Functions as a transcriptional corepressor for the ccdAB operon, repression also requires CcdB (By similarity). From Escherichia coli
   3721..4023    +  CDS            ccdB: CCDB_ECOLI - Also known as G, letB, letD. Experimental evidence at protein level: Swiss-Prot protein existence level 1. Toxic component of a type II toxin-antitoxin (TA) system, functioning in plasmid maintainence. Responsible for the post- segregational killing (PSK) of plasmid-free cells, also referred to as a plasmid addiction system. Half-life of over 2 hours. Cell killing by CcdB is accompanied by filamentation, defects in chromosome and plasmid segregation, defects in cell division, formation of anucleate cells, decreased DNA synthesis and plasmid loss. Interferes with the activity of DN
   4067..4191    -  protein_bind   attR2: mutant version of attR; recombination site for the Gateway® LR reaction LR Clonase™
   4195..4222    +  misc_feature   MCS (fragment): pBluescript multiple cloning site
   4223..4939    +  CDS            ECFP: ECFP is a basic (constitutively fluorescent) cyan fluorescent protein published in 1996, derived from Aequorea victoria. It has low acid sensitivity.
   4958..5205    +  terminator     CYC1 terminator: S. cerevisiae CYC1; transcription terminator for CYC1
   5228..5246    -  promoter       T3 promoter: promoter for bacteriophage T3 RNA polymerase
   5291..5307    -  protein_bind   lac operator: The lac repressor binds to the lac operator to inhibit transcription in E. coli. This inhibition can be relieved by adding lactose or isopropyl-β-D-thiogalactopyranoside (IPTG). lac repressor encoded by lacI
   5315..5345    -  promoter       lac promoter: promoter for the E. coli lac operon
   5360..5381    -  protein_bind   CAP binding site: CAP binding activates transcription in the presence of cAMP. E. coli catabolite activator protein
   5394..5486    -  CDS            lacI (fragment): lac repressor; lacI; The lac repressor binds to the lac operator to inhibit transcription in E. coli. This inhibition can be relieved by adding lactose or isopropyl-β-D-thiogalactopyranoside (IPTG).
   5669..6257    -  rep_origin     ori: high-copy-number ColE1/pMB1/pBR322/pUC origin of replication
   6428..7288    -  CDS            AmpR: β-lactamase; bla; confers resistance to ampicillin, carbenicillin, and related antibiotics
   7289..7393    -  promoter       AmpR promoter: bla
   7488..35      +  CDS            rop (fragment) (across the origin): Rop protein, which maintains plasmids at low copy number; rop
