[The description below was written by a language model from this plasmid's Addgene catalogue record and pLannotate feature annotations shown in this document.]
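Description:
pAG306GAL-ccdB-ECFP is an empty Gateway destination vector for galactose-inducible protein expression in Saccharomyces cerevisiae, built on the pRS306 integrating backbone. It carries no yeast replication origin or centromere in the annotated features, consistent with the depositor's note that it is an integrating plasmid, so stable maintenance in yeast depends on insertion into the genome. Selection there uses the URA3 marker, driven by its own promoter, which complements uracil auxotrophy and can be counterselected with 5-FOA. In E. coli the plasmid replicates from a high-copy ColE1/pUC-type origin and carries AmpR. An f1 origin and pBluescript-derived remnants (lacZα fragment, lac promoter and operator, T7 and T3 promoters) are also present.

The expression unit consists of the GAL1 promoter, regulated by Gal4, followed by a Gateway cassette bounded by attR1 and attR2, then an ECFP coding sequence and the CYC1 terminator. The cassette contains a chloramphenicol resistance gene and the ccdB toxin gene, whose product poisons gyrase in ordinary E. coli strains. For this reason the unrecombined vector must be propagated in ccdB-tolerant hosts, and it is selected with both chloramphenicol and ampicillin. In an LR Clonase reaction with an entry clone, the CmR-ccdB cassette is exchanged for the gene of interest, and ccdB loss provides negative selection against unrecombined vector in standard strains. An open reading frame inserted in frame and without a stop codon is expressed as a C-terminal ECFP fusion, giving a cyan fluorescent readout of localisation or abundance. The vector belongs to a suite of yeast Gateway plasmids designed for high-throughput genetic analysis. The depositor notes that the full sequence is a reference and may not match the physical plasmid exactly.
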