Addgene plasmid #14163: pAG306GAL-ccdB-ECFP
Purpose: (Empty Backbone)
Depositing lab: Susan Lindquist. Depositing organization: Whitehead Institute for Biomedical Research. Publication: A suite of Gateway cloning vectors for high-throughput genetic analysis in Saccharomyces cerevisiae. Alberti S, Gitler AD, Lindquist S. Yeast. 2007 Oct . 24(10):913-9. 10.1002/yea.1502 PubMed 17583893.
Backbone
  Vector backbone: pRS306
  Vector type: Yeast Expression ; Gateway Destination
  Selectable markers: URA3
Growth in bacteria
  Bacterial resistance: Chloramphenicol and Ampicillin, 25 & 100 μg/mL
  Growth temperature: 37°C
  Growth strain: ccdB Survival
  Growth instructions: DB3.1, ccdB Survival
  Copy number: Unknown
Gene/Insert
  Gene/Insert name: None
  Tag / fusion protein: ECFP (C terminal on backbone)
  Cloning method: Gateway Cloning
  Sequencing primers: 5′ GAL1
Terms and licenses: Academic/Nonprofit Terms; Industry Terms: Not Available to Industry
Depositor comments: Type of plasmid: integrating. This plasmid contains the Gateway technology from Invitrogen; Invitrogen requires purchasing of Gateway Clonase for carrying out the Gateway recombinational cloning reaction http://www.invitrogen.com Please note that the full plasmid sequence is provided as a reference only, and may not match the exact sequence of the plasmid.
How to cite: pAG306GAL-ccdB-ECFP was a gift from Susan Lindquist (Addgene plasmid # 14163 ; http://n2t.net/addgene:14163 ; RRID:Addgene_14163)
