>Addgene plasmid #14163 | pAG306GAL-ccdB-ECFP | addgene partial sequence | sequence record 20454 | 14163 with pRS_marker
TTCATCATTTTTTTTTTATTCTTTTTTTTGATTTCGGTTTCCTTGAAATTTTTTTGATTCGGTAATCTCC
GAACAGAAGGAAGAACGAAGGAAGGAGCACAGACTTAGATTGGTATATATACGCATATGTAGTGTTGAAG
AAACATGAAATTGCCCAGTATTCTTAACCCAACTGCACAGAACAAAAACCTGCAGGAAACGAAGATAAAT
CATGTCGAAAGCTACATATAAGGAACGTGCTGCTACTCATCCTAGTCCTGTTGCTGCCAAGCTATTTAAT
ATCATGCACGAAAAGCAAACAAACTTGTGTGCTTCATTGGATGTTCGTACCACCAAGGAATTACTGGAGT
TAGTTGAAGCATTAGGTCCCAAAATTTGTTTACTAAAAACACATGTGGATATCTTGACTGATTTTTCCAT
GGAGGGCACAGTTAAGCCGCTAAAGGCATTATCCGCCAAGTACAATTTTTTACTCTTCGAAGACAGAAAA
TTTGCTGACATTGGTAATACAGTCAAATTGCAGTACTCTGCGGGTGTATACAGAATAGCAGAATGGGCAG
ACATTACGAATGCACACGGTGTGGTGGGCCCAGGTATTGTTAGCGGTTTGAAGCAGGCGGCAGAAGAAGT
AACAAAGGAACCTAGAGGCCTTTTGATGTTAGCAGAATTGTCATGCAAGGGCTCCCTATCTACTGGAGAA
TATACTAAGGGTACTGTTGACATTGCGAAGAGCGACA
