>Addgene plasmid #14163 | pAG306GAL-ccdB-ECFP | addgene partial sequence | sequence record 20455 | 14163 with GW5
TAAAGTGTAAAGCCTGGGGTGGCCTAATGCGGCCGCCATAGTGACTGGATATGTTGTGTTTTACAGTATT
ATGTAGTCTGTTTTTTATGCAAAATCTAATTTAATATATTGATATTTATATCATTTTACGTTTCTCGTTC
AGCTTTTTTGTACAAACTTGTGATGGGGGATCCACTAGTTCTAGAATCCGGGGTTTTTTCTCCTTGACGT
TAAAGTATAGAGGTATATTAACAATTTTTTGTTGATACTTTTATTACATTTGAATAAGAAGTAATACAAA
CCGAAAATGTTGAAAGTATTAGTTAAAGTGGTTATGCAGTTTTTGCATTTATATATCTGTTAATAGATCA
AAAATCATCGCTTCGCTGATTAATTACCCCAGAAATAAGGCTAAAAAACTAATCGCATTATCATCCTATG
GTTGTTAATTTGATTCGTTCATTTGAAGGTTTGTGGGGCCAGGTTACTGCCAATTTTTCCTCTTCATAAC
CATAAAAGCTAGTATTGTAGAATCTTTATTGTTCGGAGCAGTGCGGCGCGAGGCACATCTGCGTTTCAGG
AACGCGACCGGTGAAGACGAGGACGCACGGAGGAGAGTCTTCCTTCGGAGGGCTGTCACCCGCTCGGCGG
CTTCTAATCCGTACTAGAGCTCCAATTCGCCCTATAGTGAGTCGTATTACAATTCACTGGCCGTCGTTTT
