>Addgene plasmid #14163 | pAG306GAL-ccdB-ECFP | addgene partial sequence | sequence record 20456 | 14163 with GW3
TCGGGGAAGAAGTGGCTGATCTCAGCCACCGCGAAAATGACATCAAAAACGCCATTAACCTGATGTTCTG
GGGAATATAAATGTCAGGCTCCCTTATACACAGCCAGTCTGCAGGTCGACCATAGTGACTGGATATGTTG
TGTTTTACAGTATTATGTAGTCTGTTTTTTATGCAAAATCTAATTTAATATATTGATATTTATATCATTT
TACGTTTCTCGTTCAGCTTTCTTGTACAAAGTGGTGATGGGCTGCAGGAATTCGATATCAAGCTTAATGG
TGAGCAAGGGCGAGGAGCTGTTCACCGGGGTGGTGCCCATCCTGGTCGAGCTGGACGGCGACGTAAACGG
CCACAAGTTCAGCGTGTCCGGCGAGGGCGAGGGCGATGCCACCTACGGCAAGCTGACCCTGAAGTTCATC
TGCACCACCGGCAAGCTGCCCGTGCCCTGGCCCACCCTCGTGACCACCCTGACCTGGGGCGTGCAGTGCT
TCAGCCGCTACCCCGACCACATGAAGCAGCACGACTTCTTCAAGTCCGCCATGCCCGAAGGCTACGTCCA
GGAGCGCACCATCTTCTTCAAGGACGACGGCAACTACAAGACCCGCGCCGAGGTGAAGTTCGAGGGCGAC
ACCCTGGTGAACCGCATCGAGCTGAAGGGCATCGACTTCAAGGAGGAC
