>Addgene plasmid #14163 | pAG306GAL-ccdB-ECFP | addgene partial sequence | sequence record 127578 | pGEX3 5'-CCGGGAGCTGCATGTGTCAGAGG-3'
ATCCTTGAGAGTTTTCGCCCCGAAGAACGTTTTCCAATGATGAGCACTTTTAAAGTTCTGCTATGTGGCG
CGGTATTATCCCGTATTGACGCCGGGCAAGAGCAACTCGGTCGCCGCATACACTATTCTCAGAATGACTT
GGTTGAGTACTCACCAGTCACAGAAAAGCATCTTACGGATGGCATGACAGTAAGAGAATTATGCAGTGCT
GCCATAACCATGAGTGATAACACTGCGGCCAACTTACTTCTGACAACGATCGGAGGACCGAAGGAGCTAA
CCGCTTTTTTGCACAACATGGGGGATCATGTAACTCGCCTTGATCGTTGGGAACCGGAGCTGAATGAAGC
CATACCAAACGACGAGCGTGACACCACGATGCCTGTAGCAATGGCAACAACGTTGCGCAAACTATTAACT
GGCGAACTACTTACTCTAGCTTCCCGGCAACAATTAATAGACTGGATGGAGGCGGATAAAGTTGCAGGAC
CACTTCTGCGCTCGGCCCTTCCGGCTGGCTGGTTTATTGCTGATAAATCTGGAGCCGGTGAGCGTGGGTC
TCGCGGTATCATTGCAGCACTGGGGCCAGATGGTAAGCCCTCCCGTATCGTAGTTATCTACACGACGGGG
AGTCAGGCAACTATGGATGAACGAAATAGACAGATCGCTGAGATAGGTGCCTCACTGATTAAGCATTGGT
AACTGTCAGACCAAGTTTACTCATATATACTTTAGATTGATTTAAAACTTCATTTTTAATTTAAAAGGA
